>Addgene plasmid #238075 | TTR F87E | addgene full sequence | sequence record 474748 | Addgene NGS Result
ACATATGGGTCCTACGGGCACCGGTGAATCCAAGTGTCCTCTGATGGTCAAAGTTCTAGATGCTGTCCGA
GGCAGTCCTGCCATCAATGTGGCCGTGCATGTGTTCAGAAAGGCTGCTGATGACACCTGGGAGCCATTTG
CCTCTGGGAAAACCAGTGAGTCTGGAGAGCTGCATGGGCTCACAACTGAGGAGGAATTTGTAGAAGGGAT
ATACAAAGTGGAAATAGACACCAAATCTTACTGGAAGGCACTTGGCATCTCCCCAGAGCATGAGCATGCA
GAGGTGGTATTCACAGCCAACGACTCCGGCCCCCGCCGCTACACCATTGCCGCCCTGCTGAGCCCCTACT
CCTATTCCACCACGGCTGTCGTCACCAATCCCAAGGAATGAGATCCGGCTGCTACAAAGCCCGAAAGGAA
GCTGAGTTGGCTGCTGCCACCGCTGAGCAATAACTAGCATAACCCCTTGGGGCCTCTAAACGGGTCTTGA
GGGGTTTTTTGCTGAAAGGAGGAACTATATCCGGATTGGCGAATGGG
[124 nt withheld, positions 538-661]
C
[91 nt withheld, positions 663-753]
A
[49 nt withheld, positions 755-803]
CCTTTGACGTTGGAGTCCACGTTCTTT
[37 nt withheld, positions 831-867]
ACCCTATCTCGGTCTATTCTTTTGATTTATAAGGGATTTTGCCGATTTCGGCCTATTGGTTAAAAAATGA
GCTGATTTAACAAAAATTTAACGCGAATTTTAACAAAATATTAACGCTTACAATTTAGGTGGCACTTTTC
GGGGAAATGTGCGCGGAACCCCTATTTGTTTATTTTTCTAAATACATTCAAATATGTATCCGCTCATGAA
TTAATTCTTAGAAAAACTCATCGAGCATCAAATGAAACTGCAATTTATTCATATCAGGATTATCAATACC
ATATTTTTGAAAAAGCCGTTTCTGTAATGAAGGAGAAAACTCACCGAGGCAGTTCCATAGGATGGCAAGA
TCCTGGTATCGGTCTGCGATTCCGACTCGTCCAACATCAATACAACCTATTAATTTCCCCTCGTCAAAAA
TAAGGTTATCAAGTGAGAAATCACCATGAGTGACGACTGAATCCGGTGAGAATGGCAAAAGTTTATGCAT
TTCTTTCCAGACTTGTTCAACAGGCCAGCCATTACGCTCGTCATCAAAATCACTCGCATCAACCAAACCG
TTATTCATTCGTGATTGCGCCTGAGCGAGACGAAATACGCGATCGCTGTTAAAAGGACAATTACAAACAG
GAATCGAATGCAACCGGCGCAGGAACACTGCCAGCGCATCAACAATATTTTCACCTGAATCAGGATATTC
TTCTAATACCTGGAATGCTGTTTTCCCGGGGATCGCAGTGGTGAGTAACCATGCATCATCAGGAGTACGG
ATAAAATGCTTGATGGTCGGAAGAGGCATAAATTCCGTCAGCCAGTTTAGTCTGACCATCTCATCTGTAA
CATCATTGGCAACGCTACCTTTGCCATGTTTCAGAAACAACTCTGGCGCATCGGGCTTCCCATACAATCG
ATAGATTGTCGCACCTGATTGCCCGACATTATCGCGAGCCCATTTATACCCATATAAATCAGCATCCATG
TTGGAATTTAATCGCGGCCTAGAGCAAGACGTTTCCCGTTGAATATGGCTCATAACACCCCTTGTATTAC
TGTTTATGTAAGCAGACAGTTTTATTGTTCATGACCAAAATCCCTTAACGTGAGTTTTCGTTCCACTGAG
CGTCAGACCCCGTAGAAAAGATCAAAGGATCTTCTTGAGATCCTTTTTTTCTGCGCGTAATCTGCTGCTT
GCAAACAAAAAAACCACCGCTACCAGCGGTGGTTTGTTTGCCGGATCAAGAGCTACCAACTCTTTTTCCG
AAGGTAACTGGCTTCAGCAGAGCGCAGATACCAAATACTGTCCTTCTAGTGTAGCCGTAGTTAGGCCACC
ACTTCAAGAACTCTGTAGCACCGCCTACATACCTCGCTCTGCTAATCCTGTTACCAGTGGCTGCTGCCAG
TGGCGATAAGTCGTGTCTTACCGGGTTGGACTCAAGACGATAGTTACCGGATAAGGCGCAGCGGTCGGGC
TGAACGGGGGGTTCGTGCACACAGCCCAGCTTGGAGCGAACGACCTACACCGAACTGAGATACCTACAGC
GTGAGCTATGAGAAAGCGCCACGCTTCCCGAAGGGAGAAAGGCGGACAGGTATCCGGTAAGCGGCAGGGT
CGGAACAGGAGAGCGCACGAGGGAGCTTCCAGGGGGAAACGCCTGGTATCTTTATAGTCCTGTCGGGTTT
CGCCACCTCTGACTTGAGCGTCGATTTTTGTGATGCTCGTCAGGGGGGCGGAGCCTATGGAAAAACGCCA
GCAACGCGGCCTTTTTACGGTTCCTGGCCTTTTGCTGGCCTTTTGCTCACATGTTCTTTCCTGCGTTATC
CCCTGATTCTGTGGATAACCGTATTACCGCCTTTGAGTGAGCTGATACCGCTCGCCGCAGCCGAACGACC
GAGCGCAGCGAGTCAGTGAGCGAGGAAGCGGAAGAGCGCCTGATGCGGTATTTTCTCCTTACGCATCTGT
GCGGTATTTCACACCGCAATGGTGCACTCTCAGTACAATCTGCTCTGATGCCGCATAGTTAAGCCAGTAT
ACACTCCGCTATCGCTACGTGACTGGGTCATGGCTGCGCCCCGACACCCGCCAACACCCGCTGACGCGCC
CTGACGGGCTTGTCTGCTCCCGGCATCCGCTTACAGACAAGCTGTGACCGTCTCCGGGAGCTGCATGTGT
CAGAGGTTTTCACCGTCATCACCGAAACGCGCGAGGCAGCTGCGGTAAAGCTCATCAGCGTGGTCGTGAA
GCGATTCACAGATGTCTGCCTGTTCATCCGCGTCCAGCTCGTTGAGTTTCTCCAGAAGCGTTAATGTCTG
GCTTCTGATAAAGCGGGCCATGTTAAGGGCGGTTTTTTCCTGTTTGGTCACTGATGCCTCCGTGTAAGGG
GGATTTCTGTTCATGGGGGTAATGATACCGATGAAACGAGAGAGGATGCTCACGATACGGGTTACTGATG
ATGAACATGCCCGGTTACTGGAACGTTGTGAGGGTAAACAACTGGCGGTATGGATGCGGCGGGACCAGAG
AAAAATCACTCAGGGTCAATGCCAGCGCTTCGTTAATACAGATGTAGGTGTTCCACAGGGTAGCCAGCAG
CATCCTGCGATGCAGATCCGGAACATAATGGTGCAGGGCGCTGACTTCCGCGTTTCCAGACTTTACGAAA
CACGGAAACCGAAGACCATTCATGTTGTTGCTCAGGTCGCAGACGTTTTGCAGCAGCAGTCGCTTCACGT
TCGCTCGCGTATCGGTGATTCATTCTGCTAACCAGTAAGGCAACCCCGCCAGCCTAGCCGGGTCCTCAAC
GACAGGAGCACGATCATGCGCACCCGTGGGGCCGCCATGCCGGCGATAATGGCCTGCTTCTCGCCGAAAC
GTTTGGTGGCGGGACCAGTGACGAAGGCTTGAGCGAGGGCGTGCAAGATTCCGAATACCGCAAGCGACAG
GCCGATCATCGTCGCGCTCCAGCGAAAGCGGTCCTCGCCGAAAATGACCCAGAGCGCTGCCGGCACCTGT
CCTACGAGTTGCATGATAAAGAAGACAGTCATAAGTGCGGCGACGATAGTCATGCCCCGCGCCCACCGGA
AGGAGCTGACTGGGTTGAAGGCTCTCAAGGGCATCGGTCGAGATCCCGGTGCCTAATGAGTGAGCTAACT
TACATTAATTGCGTTGCGCTCACTGCCCGCTTTCCAGTCGGGAAACCTGTCGTGCCAGCTGCATTAATGA
ATCGGCCAACGCGCGGGGAGAGGCGGTTTGCGTATTGGGCGCCAGGGTGGTTTTTCTTTTCACCAGTGAG
ACGGGCAACAGCTGATTGCCCTTCACCGCCTGGCCCTGAGAGAGTTGCAGCAAGCGGTCCACGCTGGTTT
GCCCCAGCAGGCGAAAATCCTGTTTGATGGTGGTTAACGGCGGGATATAACATGAGCTGTCTTCGGTATC
GTCGTATCCCACTACCGAGATGTCCGCACCAACGCGCAGCCCGGACTCGGTAATGGCGCGCATTGCGCCC
AGCGCCATCTGATCGTTGGCAACCAGCATCGCAGTGGGAACGATGCCCTCATTCAGCATTTGCATGGTTT
GTTGAAAACCGGACATGGCACTCCAGTCGCCTTCCCGTTCCGCTATCGGCTGAATTTGATTGCGAGTGAG
ATATTTATGCCAGCCAGCCAGACGCAGACGCGCCGAGACAGAACTTAATGGGCCCGCTAACAGCGCGATT
TGCTGGTGACCCAATGCGACCAGATGCTCCACGCCCAGTCGCGTACCGTCTTCATGGGAGAAAATAATAC
TGTTGATGGGTGTCTGGTCAGAGACATCAAGAAATAACGCCGGAACATTAGTGCAGGCAGCTTCCACAGC
AATGGCATCCTGGTCATCCAGCGGATAGTTAATGATCAGCCCACTGACGCGTTGCGCGAGAAGATTGTGC
ACCGCCGCTTTACAGGCTTCGACGCCGCTTCGTTCTACCATCGACACCACCACGCTGGCACCCAGTTGAT
CGGCGCGAGATTTAATCGCCGCGACAATTTGCGACGGCGCGTGCAGGGCCAGACTGGAGGTGGCAACGCC
AATCAGCAACGACTGTTTGCCCGCCAGTTGTTGTGCCACGCGGTTGGGAATGTAATTCAGCTCCGCCATC
GCCGCTTCCACTTTTTCCCGCGTTTTCGCAGAAACGTGGCTGGCCTGGTTCACCACGCGGGAAACGGTCT
GATAAGAGACACCGGCATACTCTGCGACATCGTATAACGTTACTGGTTTCACATTCACCACCCTGAATTG
ACTCTCTTCCGGGCGCTATCATGCCATACCGCGAAAGGTTTTGCGCCATTCGATGGTGTCCGGGATCTCG
ACGCTCTCCCTTATGCGACTCCTGCATTAGGAAGCAGCCCAGTAGTAGGTTGAGGCCGTTGAGCACCGCC
GCCGCAAGGAATGGTGCATGCAAGGAGATGGCGCCCAACAGTCCCCCGGCCACGGGGCCTGCCACCATAC
CCACGCCGAAACAAGCGCTCATGAGCCCGAAGTGGCGAGCCCGATCTTCCCCATCGGTGATGTCGGCGAT
ATAGGCGCCAGCAACCGCACCTGTGGCGCCGGTGATGCCGGCCACGATGCGTCCGGCGTAGAGGATCGAG
ATCGATCTCGATCCCGCGAAATTAATACGACTCACTATAGGGGAATTGTGAGCGGATAACAATTCCCCTC
TAGAAATAATTTTGTTTAACTTTAAGAAGGAGATAT
Features (pLannotate 1.2.2; 18 found; start..end, strand, type, name):
      8..388     +  CDS            TTR (fragment): TTHY_HUMAN - Also known as PALB. Experimental evidence at protein level: Swiss-Prot protein existence level 1. Thyroid hormone-binding protein. Probably transports thyroxine from the bloodstream to the brain. From Homo sapiens (Human).
    404..446     +  CDS            SET1 (fragment): solubility-enhancement tag derived from T7 phage gene 10B
    454..501     +  terminator     T7 terminator: transcription terminator for bacteriophage T7 RNA polymerase
    538..966     +  rep_origin     f1 ori (sequence partly withheld): f1 bacteriophage origin of replication; arrow indicates direction of (+) strand synthesis
   1019..1076    +  promoter       AmpR promoter (fragment): bla
   1085..1900    -  CDS            KanR: aminoglycoside phosphotransferase; aph(3')-Ia; confers resistance to kanamycin in bacteria or G418 (Geneticin®) in eukaryotes
   2022..2610    +  rep_origin     ori: high-copy-number ColE1/pMB1/pBR322/pUC origin of replication
   2796..2935    -  misc_feature   bom: basis of mobility region from pBR322
   3037..3228    -  CDS            rop: Rop protein, which maintains plasmids at low copy number; rop
   3245..3625    +  CDS            YPB1_ECOLX: Protein predicted: Swiss-Prot protein existence level 4. From Escherichia coli.
   3697..3988    -  CDS            TcR (fragment): tetracycline efflux protein; tet; confers resistance to tetracycline
   4003..4024    -  protein_bind   CAP binding site: CAP binding activates transcription in the presence of cAMP. E. coli catabolite activator protein
   4037..5119    -  CDS            lacI: lac repressor; lacI; The lac repressor binds to the lac operator to inhibit transcription in E. coli. This inhibition can be relieved by adding lactose or isopropyl-β-D-thiogalactopyranoside (IPTG).
   5120..5197    -  promoter       lacI promoter: lacI
   5205..5484    -  CDS            TcR (fragment): tetracycline efflux protein; tet; confers resistance to tetracycline
   5510..5528    +  promoter       T7 promoter: promoter for bacteriophage T7 RNA polymerase
   5529..5553    +  protein_bind   lac operator: The lac repressor binds to the lac operator to inhibit transcription in E. coli. This inhibition can be relieved by adding lactose or isopropyl-β-D-thiogalactopyranoside (IPTG). lac repressor encoded by lacI
   5568..5590    +  RBS            RBS: efficient ribosome binding site from bacteriophage T7 gene 10 (Olins and Rangwala, 1989)
