[The description below was written by a language model from this plasmid's Addgene catalogue record and pLannotate feature annotations shown in this document.]
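Description:
TTR F87E is a bacterial expression plasmid built on the pET29a backbone that carries the human transthyretin (TTR) coding sequence with a phenylalanine-to-glutamate substitution at position 87. The depositor notes that this and related mutants were made by mutating a wild-type TTR construct obtained from another laboratory. The plasmid is maintained in E. coli through a ColE1/pBR322-type origin accompanied by the rop gene and the bom mobilisation region. This fits the low copy number listed in the catalogue. Selection is by kanamycin through an aminoglycoside phosphotransferase (aph(3')-Ia) gene. An f1 origin is also present, and the short annotated fragments of a tetracycline resistance gene are pBR322-derived backbone remnants rather than a working marker.

Expression follows the standard pET arrangement. A T7 promoter is followed directly by a lac operator and the phage T7 gene 10 ribosome binding site, which drive the roughly 380 bp TTR open reading frame, and a T7 terminator lies downstream. The plasmid-borne lacI gene, with its own promoter, supplies lac repressor, so transcription stays off until it is induced with IPTG in a host that provides T7 RNA polymerase. A short match to a T7 gene 10-derived solubility tag is annotated between the TTR sequence and the terminator. The record does not show that it is translated as part of the protein, and no affinity or epitope tags are listed. The sequenced record is 5,593 nt, somewhat shorter than the 5,758 bp catalogue total.

The stated purpose is bacterial production of human TTR mutants, and the associated publication concerns the conformational dynamics of an amyloidogenic transthyretin intermediate and amyloid formation.
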