Addgene plasmid #238075: TTR F87E
Purpose: Bacterial expression of human TTR mutants
Depositing lab: Peter Wright. Depositing organization: Scripps California (The Scripps Research Institute). Publication: Conformational Dynamics of an Amyloidogenic Intermediate of Transthyretin: Implications for Structural Remodeling and Amyloid Formation. Leach BI, Ferguson JA, Morgan G, Sun X, Kroon G, Oyen D, Dyson HJ, Wright PE. J Mol Biol. 2024 Aug 15;436(16):168673. doi: 10.1016/j.jmb.2024.168673. Epub 2024 Jun 21. PubMed 38909653.
Backbone
  Vector backbone: pET29a
  Backbone manufacturer: emdmillipore
  Backbone size w/o insert (bp): 5371
  Total vector size (bp): 5758
  Vector type: Bacterial Expression
Growth in bacteria
  Bacterial resistance: Kanamycin, 50 μg/mL
  Growth temperature: 37°C
  Growth strain: DH5alpha
  Copy number: Low Copy
Gene/Insert
  Gene/Insert name: TTR
  Species: H. sapiens (human)
  Insert size (bp): 387
  Mutation: F87E
  Entrez Gene: TTR (a.k.a. ATTR, CTS, CTS1, HEL111, HsT2651, PALB, TBPA, TTN)
  Promoter: T7
  Cloning method: Ligation Independent Cloning
  Sequencing primers: 5′ T7; 3′ T7
Terms and licenses: Academic/Nonprofit Terms; Industry Terms: Not Available to Industry
Depositor comments: We made mutations on the wild type construct received from the Kelly lab. Description of wild type TTR plasmid generation in supplementary info of this reference : https://pubs.acs.org/doi/abs/10.1021/cb5004477
How to cite: TTR F87E was a gift from Peter Wright (Addgene plasmid # 238075 ; http://n2t.net/addgene:238075 ; RRID:Addgene_238075)
