>Addgene plasmid #238075 | TTR F87E | depositor partial sequence | sequence record 468760 | T7
GTTTAACTTTAAGAAGGAGATATACATATGGGTCCTACGGGCACCGGTGAATCCAAGTGTCCTCTGATGG
TCAAAGTTCTAGATGCTGTCCGAGGCAGTCCTGCCATCAATGTGGCCGTGCATGTGTTCAGAAAGGCTGC
TGATGACACCTGGGAGCCATTTGCCTCTGGGAAAACCAGTGAGTCTGGAGAGCTGCATGGGCTCACAACT
GAGGAGGAATTTGTAGAAGGGATATACAAAGTGGAAATAGACACCAAATCTTACTGGAAGGCACTTGGCA
TCTCCCCAGAGCATGAGCATGCAGAGGTGGTATTCACAGCCAACGACTCCGGCCCCCGCCGCTACACCAT
TGCCGCCCTGCTGAGCCCCTACTCCTATTCCACCACGGCTGTCGTCACCAATCCCAAGGAATGAGATCCG
